>Addgene plasmid #222142 | pcs2+spCas9 ABE-Umax-nanos | addgene full sequence | sequence record 441073 | Addgene NGS Result
TCAGTCTACCCCAGCCAGTGTAGCGCCTTCTCTTCAGCTGTTTCATCACCTTGTCATCGAACAGATGAGC
ATAGGTTTTCAGTCTTTCCTCGATCATTCCTCTGTCCTCAAACAGGGTCAGTGTCAGCACAATGTCTTCC
AGGATATCCTCATTTTCCTCGTTGTCCAGGAAGTCTTTATCCTTAATGATCTTCAGCAGATCGTGGTAAG
CGCCCAGGCTTGCGTTAAATCTGTCTTCGACTCCGCTGATCTCCACGGAATCGAAGCATTCAATTTTCTT
GAAGTAGTCCTCCTTCAGCTGCTTGACAGTCACTTTCCTGTTGGTTTTAAACAGCAGATCCACGATTGCT
TTCTTCTGCTCTCCTGACAGGAAGGCTGGCTTTCTCATGCCCTCGGTGACGTATTTCACCTTTGTCAGTT
CGTTATAGACAGTGAAATACTCGTACAGCAGGGAGTGCTTAGGCAGCACTTTCTCATTGGGCAGGTTTTT
GTCAAAATTAGTCATTCTCTCGATGAAGGACTGTGCAGAGGCGCCCTTATCGACCACTTCCTCGAAGTTC
CAAGGAGTAATGGTTTCCTCGGATTTGCGAGTCATCCAGGCAAATCTGCTGTTTCCGCGAGCCAGTGGAC
CCACATAGTAAGGGATTCTGAAGGTCAGAATTTTTTCGATCTTCTCGCGGTTATCTTTCAGAAAGGGGTA
GAAGTCTTCCTGGCGCCTCAGGATAGCGTGCAGCTCTCCCAGATGAATCTGGTGTGGGATGGAACCGTTA
TCAAATGTGCGCTGCTTCCTCAGCAGGTCCTCTCTATTCAGTTTCACCAGCAGTTCCTCAGTTCCGTCCA
TCTTCTCCAGAATAGGTTTGATAAACTTGTAGAATTCCTCCTGTGATGCGCCTCCGTCGATATAACCGGC
GTAGCCGTTCTTGGACTGATCAAAGAAAATTTCCTTGTACTTCTCTGGCAGCTGCTGCCTGACCAGAGCC
TTCAGCAGGGTCAGATCCTGATGGTGCTCGTCATATCTCTTGATCATGCTGGCACTCAGAGGAGCTTTTG
TAATCTCGCTGTTCACTCTCAGAATATCTGACAGCAGGATTGCGTCGGACAGATTTTTGGCAGCCAGGAA
CAGGTCAGCGTACTGATCTCCGATCTGTGCCAGCAGGTTATCCAGGTCATCGTCATATGTGTCCTTTGAC
AGCTGCAGTTTGGCGTCCTCAGCCAGATCAAAATTGCTTTTGAAGTTAGGAGTCAGGCCCAGACTCAGAG
CGATCAGATTTCCAAACAGACCGTTCCTCTTTTCTCCGGGCAGCTGTGCAATCAGGTTCTCCAGTCTGCG
TGACTTGGACAGCCTGGCTGACAGGATAGCTTTTGCGTCCACTCTGGAAGCATTAATAGGGTTTTCCTCA
AACAGCTGATTGTAAATCTGGACCAGCTGGATGAACAGCTTGTCCACATCGGAATTGTCGGGGTTCAGAT
CGCCCTCGATCAGAAAATGACCCCTGAACTTAATCATGTGGGCCAGAGCCAGATAGATCAGTCTCAGGTC
GGCTTTATCAGTAGAGTCAGCCAGTTTCTTGCGCAGATGATAGATGGTTGGGTATTTTTCGTGATAGGCG
ACCTCGTCCACAATGTTTCCAAAGATAGGATGGCGCTCGTGTTTCTTATCTTCCTCGACCAGGAAACTTT
CCTCCAGCCTATGAAAGAATGAATCGTCCACCTTAGCCATTTCGTTAGAGAAAATCTCCTGCAGGTAACA
GATTCTATTCTTCCTTCTGGTATAGCGCCTTCTTGCTGTTCTTTTCAGGCGTGTTGCTTCGGCAGTCTCT
CCAGAACCGAACAGCAGGGCTCCAATCAGATTTTTCTTGATGCTGTGCCTGTCGGTGTTACCCAGCACCT
TAAATTTCTTGCTAGGGACCTTGTAGTCGTCTGTAATCACTGCCCAACCCACGGAGTTAGTTCCAATAGC
CAGGCCGATGCTATACTTCTTATCACTGCCGCCAGAGGAGCCTCCACTGGACTCTGGAGTGGCAGACTCT
GATGTCCCAGGTGTTTCGCTTCCACTGGAGCCTCCGCTGGAACCTCCGCTATTAATGGAAGACTGGGCTT
TCTTCTGAGCGTTGAAAACCCGTCTTGGCATTCTGTAGAAATCGCACAGCAGAGCGGCACATTCGTCGGC
CAGAATGCCTTCGGTGATCTCGACCCTATGATTCATTCCTGGGTAGTTCAGAACATTCATCAGACTGCCG
GCAGCTCCGCGCTTTGAGTTTCTAACTCCAAACACGACTCTACCGATCCTACTGTGGATCATGGCTCCTG
CGCACATCACACAAGGCTCGAAGGTGCTATACAGTGTGGCGTCAATGAGTCTATAGTTCTGCATGACCAG
TCCTCCTTGCCTGAGTGCCATAATCTCTGCGTGTGCGGTTGGGTCATGCAGTCCAATTGCGCGGTTCCAT
CCCTCGCCTATAACCCTGTTATTCAGGACCAGCACTGCGCCCACAGGAACCTCCCTCTCATCTCTAGCCC
TCTTTGCGAGTGTGAGAGCATGTCTCATCCAGTATTCGTGTGAAAACTCGACTTCGCTCATGCTTCCCAC
CTTTCTCTTTTTCTTGGGGCTCTCGAACTCGGATCCATCTGCAGTTCTTTTCATGGTGGCGTCGAGTTAG
ATCTGGTGGCGTCGACATTGGATCGGATCCTGCAAAAAGAACAAGTAGCTTGTATTCTATAGTGTCACCT
AAATCAAGCTTGCTCCGACGTCCCCAGGCAGAATGGCGGTTCCCTAAACGAGCATTGCTTATATAGACCT
CCCATTAGGCACGCCTACCGCCCATTTACGTCAATGGAACGCCCATTTGCGTCATTGCCCCTCCCCATTG
ACGTCAATGGGGATGTACTTGGCAGCCATCGCGGGCCATTTACCGCCATTGACGTCAATGGGAGTACTGC
CAATGTACCCTGGCGTACTTCCAATAGTAATGTACTTGCCAAGTTACTATTAATAGATATTGATGTACTG
CCAAGTGGGCCATTTACCGTCATTGACGTCAATAGGGGGCGTGAGAACGGATATGAATGGGCAATGAGCC
ATCCCATTGACGTCAATGGTGGGTGGTCCTATTGACGTCAATGGGCATTGAGCCAGGCGGGCCATTTACC
GTAATTGACGTCAATGGGGGAGGCGCCATATACGTCAATAGGACCGCCCATATGACGTCAATAGGAAAGA
CCATATATAGAGACCATTGACGTCAATGGGGGAGTGGCTATGGGCGGTATTAGGAAGCCCCATATATGGT
ATATGGGACCGCCCATTGGGAGGGGCTATCTACGTCAATAGGAAAACCCATATATGGAATACTATATGGC
ATAGGGCCAATACATAGTATTGAACCTGGCCAATAGCCATATTGGCATAGGGCCATATTGGATATTGCCT
ATATATTGATCCTGGCATATAGCCAATATGGCCGCCATTATTGGCACCATGCCAATTCAATATGGCGGAC
TTGGCACAGGGCCAAGACCCCTCCTCAAACTTGGCACCGTGCCAAGTAGACCCCTCCCCAGTTGGCACAG
TGCCAGGTCCGCCATATTGAATTGGCATGGTGCCAAGTCCGCCATATTGAATTGGCTGGGGTCCAGATCC
ACCATATTGAATTGGCACGAGTCCATATACGCCATATTGAATTGGCACAGGTCCAGATCCACCATATTGA
ATTGGCATGAGTCCATATACGCCATATTGAATTGGCGGTCGACTGGCGTAATAGCGAAGAGGCCCGCACC
GATCGCCCTTCCCAACAGTTGCGCAGCCTGAATGGCGAATGGG
[124 nt withheld, positions 3824-3947]
C
[91 nt withheld, positions 3949-4039]
A
[49 nt withheld, positions 4041-4089]
CCTTTGACGTTGGAGTCCACGTTCTTT
[37 nt withheld, positions 4117-4153]
ACCCTATCTCGGTCTATTCTTTTGATTTATAAGGGATTTTGCCGATTTCGGCCTATTGGTTAAAAAATGA
GCTGATTTAACAAAAATTTAACGCGAATTTTAACGAAATATTAACGCTTACAATTTAGGTGGCACTTTTC
GGGGAAATGTGCGCGGAACCCCTATTTGTTTATTTTTCTAAATACATTCAAATATGTATCCGCTCATGAG
ACAATAACCCTGATAAATGCTTCAATAATATTGAAAAAGGAAGAGTATGAGTATTCAACATTTCCGTGTC
GCCCTTATTCCCTTTTTTGCGGCATTTTGCCTTCCTGTTTTTGCTCACCCAGAAACGCTGGTGAAAGTAA
AAGATGCTGAAGATCAGTTGGGTGCACGAGTGGGTTACATCGAACTGGATCTCAACAGCGGTAAGATCCT
TGAGAGTTTTCGCCCCGAAGAACGTTTTCCAATGATGAGCACTTTTAAAGTTCTGCTATGTGGCGCGGTA
TTATCCCGTATTGACGCCGGGCAAGAGCAACTCGGTCGCCGCATACACTATTCTCAGAATGACTTGGTTG
AGTACTCACCAGTCACAGAAAAGCATCTTACGGATGGCATGACAGTAAGAGAATTATGCAGTGCTGCCAT
AACCATGAGTGATAACACTGCGGCCAACTTACTTCTGACAACGATCGGAGGACCGAAGGAGCTAACCGCT
TTTTTGCACAACATGGGGGATCATGTAACTCGCCTTGATCGTTGGGAACCGGAGCTGAATGAAGCCATAC
CAAACGACGAGCGTGACACCACGATGCCTGTAGCAATGGCAACAACGTTGCGCAAACTATTAACTGGCGA
ACTACTTACTCTAGCTTCCCGGCAACAATTAATAGACTGGATGGAGGCGGATAAAGTTGCAGGACCACTT
CTGCGCTCGGCCCTTCCGGCTGGCTGGTTTATTGCTGATAAATCTGGAGCCGGTGAGCGTGGGTCTCGCG
GTATCATTGCAGCACTGGGGCCAGATGGTAAGCCCTCCCGTATCGTAGTTATCTACACGACGGGGAGTCA
GGCAACTATGGATGAACGAAATAGACAGATCGCTGAGATAGGTGCCTCACTGATTAAGCATTGGTAACTG
TCAGACCAAGTTTACTCATATATACTTTAGATTGATTTAAAACTTCATTTTTAATTTAAAAGGATCTAGG
TGAAGATCCTTTTTGATAATCTCATGACCAAAATCCCTTAACGTGAGTTTTCGTTCCACTGAGCGTCAGA
CCCCGTAGAAAAGATCAAAGGATCTTCTTGAGATCCTTTTTTTCTGCGCGTAATCTGCTGCTTGCAAACA
AAAAAACCACCGCTACCAGCGGTGGTTTGTTTGCCGGATCAAGAGCTACCAACTCTTTTTCCGAAGGTAA
CTGGCTTCAGCAGAGCGCAGATACCAAATACTGTTCTTCTAGTGTAGCCGTAGTTAGGCCACCACTTCAA
GAACTCTGTAGCACCGCCTACATACCTCGCTCTGCTAATCCTGTTACCAGTGGCTGCTGCCAGTGGCGAT
AAGTCGTGTCTTACCGGGTTGGACTCAAGACGATAGTTACCGGATAAGGCGCAGCGGTCGGGCTGAACGG
GGGGTTCGTGCACACAGCCCAGCTTGGAGCGAACGACCTACACCGAACTGAGATACCTACAGCGTGAGCT
ATGAGAAAGCGCCACGCTTCCCGAAGGGAGAAAGGCGGACAGGTATCCGGTAAGCGGCAGGGTCGGAACA
GGAGAGCGCACGAGGGAGCTTCCAGGGGGAAACGCCTGGTATCTTTATAGTCCTGTCGGGTTTCGCCACC
TCTGACTTGAGCGTCGATTTTTGTGATGCTCGTCAGGGGGGCGGAGCCTATGGAAAAACGCCAGCAACGC
GGCCTTTTTACGGTTCCTGGCCTTTTGCTGGCCTTTTGCTCACATGTTCTTTCCTGCGTTATCCCCTGAT
TCTGTGGATAACCGTATTACCGCCTTTGAGTGAGCTGATACCGCTCGCCGCAGCCGAACGACCGAGCGCA
GCGAGTCAGTGAGCGAGGAAGCGGAAGAGCGCCCAATACGCAAACCGCCTCTCCCCGCGCGTTGGCCGAT
TCATTAATGCAGCTGGCACGACAGGTTTCCCGACTGGAAAGCGGGCAGTGAGCGCAACGCAATTAATGTG
AGTTAGCTCACTCATTAGGCACCCCAGGCTTTACACTTTATGCTCCCGGCTCGTATGTTGTGTGGAATTG
TGAGCGGATAACAATTTCACACAGGAAACAGCTATGACCATGATTACGCCAAGCGCGCAATTAACCCTCA
CTAAAGGGAACAAAAGCTGGGTACCGGGCCCAATGCATTGGCGCCGCGGCCGCGAATTAAAAAACCTCCC
ACACCTCCCCCTGAACCTGAAACATAAAATGAATGCAATTGTTGTTGTTAACTTGTTTATTGCAGCTTAT
AATGGTTACAAATAAAGCAATAGCATCACAAATTTCACAAATAAAGCATTTTTTTCACTGCATTCTAGTT
GTGGTTTGTCCAAACTCATCAATGTATCTTATCATGTCTGGATCTACGTAATACGACTCACTATAGTTCT
AGATGTTTATATTTTCCTCACATTTTTCACTCCATCACAAGTCAAAAATCACACACTGACATAAAATGAT
GAAAGTAGTACATGAATTTTAGCAAGCGACATGAAAATATGGCGATTATGTTTTTCAAGCTGAATTTAAA
TGCAATGGAGAAAACTTTTTTTAAAGGTTACTTATACAAAACAAGCCGTTTTCAATAATAAAATCACTAA
AATCTAAATATTAACATTGAATTTTTTGTTTAAATACAACACCATAAAATCTGACATTTAAAAGGAGGAC
TAAACACACATTGTATTTACCAAATAAGCATGAAAGGGTTTGTTTTTGAGTGCGGTTGCGCCTGTAGCGA
GCCTGCTGGCTTGTGTACGAGTTTGTTACCAAGTGAAAACACAACACCAGTGCACACAAAATAAAACACA
GCAAACACACACATATACACACACACAAAAAAAGTGCAAAATCAAACAGTGAACGCACACATGCATGCAA
ACTCGCAATCCGCCGCGTATCAACCAAACAAACAATTAAAGAGTTAAAACTTAAACATTAAAACCTGCGG
TAAAAAGTGTTTCTTCAAATCTCCCGGAGCATCAATGTCCGCTACCGGTGAGTAATACGACTCACTATAG
TTCTAGATTCCGCGGTCACACCTTTCTCTTCTTCTTAGGAGATCTCACCGGTGAGTCGCCACCCAGCTGA
GACAGGTCAATCCTTGTTTCGTACAGGCCGGTAATACTCTGATGGATCAGTGTAGCGTCCAGCACCTCCT
TAGTGGAGGTGTACCTCTTTCTATCGATTGTAGTGTCGAAGTACTTGAAAGCTGCAGGTGCGCCCAGGTT
TGTCAGAGTGAACAGATGAATGATATTTTCGGCCTGCTCCCTGATGGGCTTATCTCTGTGTTTGTTGTAA
GCAGACAGGACCTTATCCAGATTTGCGTCGGCCAGGATCACTCTTTTAGAGAACTCGCTAATCTGTTCAA
TGATCTCGTCCAGATAATGCTTGTGCTGCTCCACAAACAGCTGTTTCTGTTCGTTATCCTCTGGAGATCC
TTTCAGCTTCTCGTAGTGGCTTGCCAGATACAGGAAGTTCACGTACTTAGAAGGCAGGGCCAGTTCATTG
CCTTTCTGCAGCTCTCCAGCGCTTGCCAGCATGCGTTTCCTGCCGTTTTCCAGCTCAAACAGACTGTACT
TGGGCAGTTTAATGATCAGGTCTTTCTTCACTTCCTTATAACCTTTGGCCTCCAGAAAATCGATTGGGTT
CTTCTCGAAAGAGCTTCTCTCCATAATTGTGATACCCAGCAGCTCCTTGACAGATTTCAGTTTCTTGCTT
TTGCCCTTCTCCACCTTAGCGACCACCAGGACGGAGTATGCCACAGTGGGAGAGTCAAAGCCTCCATACT
TCTTAGGGTCCCAGTCTTTCTTTCTAGCGATCAGCTTATCAGAGTTGCGTTTTGGCAGAATACTTTCTTT
TGAGAAACCGCCTGTCTGCACCTCAGTTTTCTTGACGATATTCACTTGAGGCATGCTCAGGACCTTCCTC
ACGGTTGCAAAATCTCTGCCTTTGTCCCACACGATTTCGCCTGTCTCTCCGTTTGTCTCAATCAGGGGCC
TTTTGCGGATTTCTCCATTGGCCAGGGTGATCTCTGTCTTAAAGAAATTCATGATGTTTGAGTAAAAGAA
ATACTTGGCAGTAGCTTTTCCAATTTCCTGCTCGGACTTGGCGATCATTTTTCTGACATCGTACACCTTA
TAGTCTCCGTACACGAATTCGCTCTCCAGTTTTGGGTATTTCTTGATCAGTGCGGTACCGACCACGGCGT
TCAGGTATGCGTCATGGGCATGGTGATAATTGTTAATCTCGCGGACCTTATAAAACTGGAAATCTTTCCT
AAAGTCGCTGACCAGTTTACTCTTCAGGGTAATGACCTTCACTTCTCTGATCAGTTTGTCATTCTCATCG
TACTTTGTGTTCATGCGACTATCCAGAATCTGTGCGACGTGTTTAGTGATCTGGCGTGTTTCCACCAGCT
GCCTCTTGATGAATCCAGCTTTGTCCAGTTCTGACAGTCCACCGCGCTCTGCTTTTGTCAGGTTATCAAA
CTTCCTCTGAGTGATCAGTTTGGCATTCAGCAGCTGTCTCCAGTAGTTCTTCATTTTCTTGACCACTTCC
TCACTAGGGACATTATCTGATTTTCCTCTGTTTTTGTCGGACCTGGTCAGCACCTTGTTGTCAATGCTGT
CATCTTTGATGAAACTCTGGGGGACGATATGATCCACGTCGTAATCAGACAGCCTGTTAATATCCAGCTC
CTGGTCCACGTACATATCTCTTCCATTCTGCAGATAGTACAGATACAGCTTCTCATTCTGCAGCTGTGTG
TTTTCCACTGGGTGCTCTTTCAGGATCTGGCTACCCAGCTCCTTAATGCCTTCCTCGATTCTTTTCATCC
TCTCTCTACTGTTCTTCTGACCCTTCTGGGTTGTCTGATTTTCGCGAGCCATCTCAATCACGATGTTTTC
GGGCTTATGGCCCATGACTTTCACCAGCTCATCGACGATTTTCACTGTCTGCAGAATGCCTTTCTTGATG
GCTGGGCTTCCAGCCAGGTTTGCAATCTGCTCATGCAGGGAGTGGCCCTGTCCAGACACCTGAGCCTTCT
GGATGTCCTCTTTGAAGGTCAGACTGTCATCGTGAATCAGCTGCATAAAATTGCGGTTGGCGAAGCCATC
ACTTTTCAGAAAGTCCAGGATTGTCTTTCCTGACTGTTTATCCCTAATGCCGTTGATCAGCTTCCTGC
Features (pLannotate 1.2.2; 17 found; start..end, strand, type, name):
   2087..2581    -  CDS            tadA: TADA_ECOLI - Also known as yfhC. Experimental evidence at protein level: Swiss-Prot protein existence level 1. Catalyzes the deamination of adenosine to inosine at the wobble position 34 of tRNA(Arg2). Essential for cell viability. From Escherichia coli (strain K12).
   2716..2734    -  promoter       SP6 promoter: promoter for bacteriophage SP6 RNA polymerase
   2769..3746    -  promoter       CMV IE94 promoter: enhancer/promoter region of simian cytomegalovirus major immediate early transcription unit IE94
   3753..3819    +  CDS            lacZα (fragment): LacZα fragment of β-galactosidase; lacZ fragment
   3824..4252    +  rep_origin     f1 ori (sequence partly withheld): f1 bacteriophage origin of replication; arrow indicates direction of (+) strand synthesis
   4305..4409    +  promoter       AmpR promoter: bla
   4410..5270    +  CDS            AmpR: β-lactamase; bla; confers resistance to ampicillin, carbenicillin, and related antibiotics
   5441..6029    +  rep_origin     ori: high-copy-number ColE1/pMB1/pBR322/pUC origin of replication
   6212..6304    +  CDS            lacI (fragment): lac repressor; lacI; The lac repressor binds to the lac operator to inhibit transcription in E. coli. This inhibition can be relieved by adding lactose or isopropyl-β-D-thiogalactopyranoside (IPTG).
   6317..6338    +  protein_bind   CAP binding site: CAP binding activates transcription in the presence of cAMP. E. coli catabolite activator protein
   6353..6383    +  promoter       lac promoter: promoter for the E. coli lac operon
   6391..6407    +  protein_bind   lac operator: The lac repressor binds to the lac operator to inhibit transcription in E. coli. This inhibition can be relieved by adding lactose or isopropyl-β-D-thiogalactopyranoside (IPTG). lac repressor encoded by lacI
   6452..6470    +  promoter       T3 promoter: promoter for bacteriophage T3 RNA polymerase
   6583..6717    +  polyA_signal   SV40 poly(A) signal: SV40 polyadenylation signal
   6722..6739    +  promoter       T7 promoter (fragment): promoter for bacteriophage T7 RNA polymerase
   7356..7373    +  promoter       T7 promoter (fragment): promoter for bacteriophage T7 RNA polymerase
   7428..1984    -  CDS            cas9 (across the origin): CAS9_STRP1 - Also known as csn1 From Streptococcus pyogenes serotype M1.
