[The description below was written by a language model from this plasmid's Addgene catalogue record and pLannotate feature annotations shown in this document.]
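Description:
pcs2+spCas9 ABE-Umax-nanos is a 9,541 bp CRISPR/zebrafish expression plasmid built on the pCS2+ backbone, designed mainly as a template for making adenine base editor mRNA. It is maintained in E. coli as a high-copy plasmid through a ColE1/pUC-type origin and selected with ampicillin via the β-lactamase gene. An f1 origin and remnants of the lac region (lacZα and lacI fragments, lac promoter and operator) are carried over from the backbone.

The payload is a synthetic fusion of a modified E. coli TadA deaminase domain to a Streptococcus pyogenes Cas9 nickase (nSpCas9), flanked by bipartite nuclear localization signals at both the N and C termini. In the annotated sequence, the TadA-derived coding region lies directly upstream of the Cas9 open reading frame, which spans the numbering origin. Both are read from the reverse strand, downstream of the simian CMV IE94 enhancer/promoter and an SP6 promoter, as is typical of pCS2+. The record gives SP6 as the relevant promoter, and the depositor notes that SP6 should be used for in vitro transcription. An SV40 polyadenylation signal, along with T3 and partial T7 promoter sequences, lies beyond the 3′ end of the cassette.

The insert also includes a nanos UTR, which the automated feature table does not annotate. It presumably falls in the unannotated stretch between the end of Cas9 and the SV40 poly(A) signal. In zebrafish, nanos 3′ UTR elements are generally used to restrict stability and translation of injected mRNA to primordial germ cells, which fits the stated purpose of germline A-to-G base editing. A guide RNA is not encoded on this plasmid and would have to be supplied separately.
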