Addgene plasmid #222142: pcs2+spCas9 ABE-Umax-nanos
Purpose: Adenine base editor with modified TadA variant for germline A-to-G base editing in zebrafish
Depositing lab: Gaurav Varshney. Depositing organization: Oklahoma Medical Research Foundation. Publication: ABE-ultramax for high-efficiency biallelic adenine base editing in zebrafish. Qin W, Liang F, Lin SJ, Petree C, Huang K, Zhang Y, Li L, Varshney P, Mourrain P, Liu Y, Varshney GK. Nat Commun. 2024 Jul 4;15(1):5613. doi: 10.1038/s41467-024-49943-1. PubMed 38965236.
Backbone
  Vector backbone: pCS2+
  Total vector size (bp): 9541
  Vector type: CRISPR ; Zebrafish Expression
Growth in bacteria
  Bacterial resistance: Ampicillin, 100 μg/mL
  Growth temperature: 37°C
  Growth strain: DH5alpha
  Copy number: High Copy
Gene/Insert
  Gene/Insert name: Modified TadA-nSpCas9 with nanos UTR
  Species: Synthetic
  Promoter: SP6
  Tag / fusion protein: Bipartite NLS (N terminal on insert); Bipartite NLS (C terminal on insert)
  Cloning method: Ligation Independent Cloning
  Sequencing primers: 5′ atttaggtgacactataga
Terms and licenses: Academic/Nonprofit Terms; Industry Terms: Not Available to Industry
Depositor comments: Use SP6 for in vitro transcription
How to cite: pcs2+spCas9 ABE-Umax-nanos was a gift from Gaurav Varshney (Addgene plasmid # 222142 ; http://n2t.net/addgene:222142 ; RRID:Addgene_222142)
